Addgene plasmid #46056: pXP722
Purpose: (Empty Backbone)
Depositing lab: Nancy DaSilva. Depositing organization: University of California, Irvine. Publication: Development and characterization of a vector set with regulated promoters for systematic metabolic engineering in Saccharomyces cerevisiae. Shen MW, Fang F, Sandmeyer S, Da Silva NA. Yeast. 2012 Dec;29(12):495-503. doi: 10.1002/yea.2930. Epub 2012 Nov 19. PubMed 23166051.
Backbone
  Vector backbone: pUC18
  Backbone manufacturer: Invitrogen
  Backbone size (bp): 4880
  Vector type: Yeast Expression
  Promoter: GAL1
  Selectable markers: URA3
Growth in bacteria
  Bacterial resistance: Ampicillin, 100 μg/mL
  Growth temperature: 37°C
  Growth strain: XL1 Blue
  Copy number: High Copy
Terms and licenses: Academic/Nonprofit Terms; Industry Terms: Not Available to Industry
Depositor comments: Addgene's quality control sequencing has identified a few discrepancies compared to the depositor's full sequence; these differences are not thought to affect plasmid function.
How to cite: pXP722 was a gift from Nancy DaSilva (Addgene plasmid # 46056 ; http://n2t.net/addgene:46056 ; RRID:Addgene_46056)
