[The description below was written by a language model from this plasmid's Addgene catalogue record and pLannotate feature annotations shown in this document.]
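Description:
pXP722 is an empty yeast expression backbone of 4,880 bp built on pUC18, part of a vector set with regulated promoters developed for systematic metabolic engineering in Saccharomyces cerevisiae. It is an E. coli–yeast shuttle plasmid. In bacteria it replicates from the high-copy ColE1/pUC origin and is selected through the β-lactamase (AmpR) gene and its native promoter. In yeast it is maintained by a CEN/ARS element (CEN6 centromere fused to an autonomously replicating sequence), which normally gives stable, low-copy segregation. Remnants of the pUC lineage are also annotated, including the lac promoter, operator and CAP binding site, as well as short lacI, rop and bom fragments. These have no evident role in the yeast expression function.

The expression cassette consists of the galactose-inducible, Gal4-regulated GAL1 promoter followed closely by the CYC1 transcription terminator. Only a short gap separates the two, and this is presumably where a gene of interest is cloned, though the feature table does not annotate specific cloning sites there. No insert, tag or reporter is present.

Yeast selection relies on URA3 under its own promoter. URA3 complements uracil auxotrophy and can be counterselected with 5-fluoroorotic acid. The marker is flanked by two loxP sites in the same orientation, so Cre recombinase can excise it, allowing URA3 to be reused in successive rounds of strain engineering. The repository notes a few discrepancies between its quality-control sequencing and the depositor's sequence, which are not thought to affect function.
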