Features (pLannotate 1.2.2; 18 found; start..end, strand, type, name):
      8..450     +  promoter       GAL1 promoter: S. cerevisiae GAL1; inducible promoter, regulated by Gal4
    471..718     +  terminator     CYC1 terminator: S. cerevisiae CYC1; transcription terminator for CYC1
    723..763     -  misc_feature   MCS (fragment): pUC18/19 multiple cloning site
    764..797     +  protein_bind   loxP: Cre-mediated recombination occurs in the 8-bp core sequence (GCATACAT). Cre recombinase
    815..1031    +  promoter       URA3 promoter: S. cerevisiae URA3
   1032..1835    +  CDS            URA3: orotidine-5'-phosphate decarboxylase, required for uracil biosynthesis; S. cerevisiae URA3; yeast auxotrophic marker, counterselectable with 5-fluoroorotic acid (5-FOA)
   1914..1947    +  protein_bind   loxP: Cre-mediated recombination occurs in the 8-bp core sequence (GCATACAT). Cre recombinase
   1948..1969    -  misc_feature   MCS (fragment): pUC18/19 multiple cloning site
   1970..2461    +  misc_feature   CEN/ARS: S. cerevisiae CEN6 centromere fused to an autonomously replicating sequence
   2501..2517    -  protein_bind   lac operator: The lac repressor binds to the lac operator to inhibit transcription in E. coli. This inhibition can be relieved by adding lactose or isopropyl-β-D-thiogalactopyranoside (IPTG). lac repressor encoded by lacI
   2525..2555    -  promoter       lac promoter: promoter for the E. coli lac operon
   2570..2591    -  protein_bind   CAP binding site: CAP binding activates transcription in the presence of cAMP. E. coli catabolite activator protein
   2604..2696    -  CDS            lacI (fragment): lac repressor; lacI; The lac repressor binds to the lac operator to inhibit transcription in E. coli. This inhibition can be relieved by adding lactose or isopropyl-β-D-thiogalactopyranoside (IPTG).
   2879..3467    -  rep_origin     ori: high-copy-number ColE1/pMB1/pBR322/pUC origin of replication
   3638..4498    -  CDS            AmpR: β-lactamase; bla; confers resistance to ampicillin, carbenicillin, and related antibiotics
   4499..4603    -  promoter       AmpR promoter: bla
   4698..4733    +  CDS            rop (fragment): Rop protein, which maintains plasmids at low copy number; rop
   4835..6       +  misc_feature   bom (fragment) (across the origin): basis of mobility region from pBR322
>Addgene plasmid #46056 | pXP722 | depositor full sequence | sequence record 64881 | pXP722 sequence 4880 bps
CATATGACGGATTAGAAGCCGCCGAGCGGGTGACAGCCCTCCGAAGGAAGACTCTCCTCCGTGCGTCCTC
GTCCTCACCGGTCGCGTTCCTGAAACGCAGATGTGCCTCGCGCCGCACTGCTCCGAACAATAAAGATTCT
ACAATACTAGCTTTTATGGTTATGAAGAGGAAAAATTGGCAGTAACCTGGCCCCACAAACCTTCAAATGA
ACGAATCAAATTAACAACCATAGGATGATAATGCGATTAGTTTTTTAGCCTTATTTCTGGGGTAATTAAT
CAGCGAAGCGATGATTTTTGATCTATTAACAGATATATAAATGCAAAAACTGCATTAACCACTTTAACTA
ATACTTTCAACATTTTCGGTTTGTATTACTTCTTATTCAAATGTAATAAAAGTATCAACAAAAAATTGTT
AATATACCTCTATACTTTAACGTCAAGGAGAAAAAACCACTAGTCTCGAGTCATGTAATTAGTTATGTCA
CGCTTACATTCACGCCCTCCCCCCACATCCGCTCTAACCGAAAAGGAAGGAGTTAGACAACCTGAAGTCT
AGGTCCCTATTTATTTTTTTATAGTTATGTTAGTATTAAGAACGTTATTTATATTTCAAATTTTTCTTTT
TTTTCTGTACAGACGCGTGTACGCATGTAACATTATACTGAAAACCTTGCTTGAGAAGGTTTTGGGACGC
TCGAAGGCTTTAATTTGCGGCCAAGCTTGCATGCCTGCAGGTCGACTCTAGAGGATCCCCGGGATAACTT
CGTATAGCATACATTATACGAAGTTATCAGGGTCCATAAAGCTTTTCAATTCATCTTTTTTTTTTTTGTT
CTTTTTTTTGATTCCGGTTTCTTTGAAATTTTTTTGATTCGGTAATCTCCGAGCAGAAGGAAGAACGAAG
GAAGGAGCACAGACTTAGATTGGTATATATACGCATATGTGGTGTTGAAGAAACATGAAATTGCCCAGTA
TTCTTAACCCAACTGCACAGAACAAAAACCTGCAGGAAACGAAGATAAATCATGTCGAAAGCTACATATA
AGGAACGTGCTGCTACTCATCCTAGTCCTGTTGCTGCCAAGCTATTTAATATCATGCACGAAAAGCAAAC
AAACTTGTGTGCTTCATTGGATGTTCGTACCACCAAGGAATTACTGGAGTTAGTTGAAGCATTAGGTCCC
AAAATTTGTTTACTAAAAACACATGTGGATATCTTGACTGATTTTTCCATGGAGGGCACAGTTAAGCCGC
TAAAGGCATTATCCGCCAAGTACAATTTTTTACTCTTCGAAGACAGAAAATTTGCTGACATTGGTAATAC
AGTCAAATTGCAGTACTCTGCGGGTGTATACAGAATAGCAGAATGGGCAGACATTACGAATGCACACGGT
GTGGTGGGCCCAGGTATTGTTAGCGGTTTGAAGCAGGCGGCGGAAGAAGTAACAAAGGAACCTAGAGGCC
TTTTGATGTTAGCAGAATTGTCATGCAAGGGCTCCCTAGCTACTGGAGAATATACTAAGGGTACTGTTGA
CATTGCGAAGAGCGACAAAGATTTTGTTATCGGCTTTATTGCTCAAAGAGACATGGGTGGAAGAGATGAA
GGTTACGATTGGTTGATTATGACACCCGGTGTGGGTTTAGATGACAAGGGAGACGCATTGGGTCAACAGT
ATAGAACCGTGGATGATGTGGTCTCTACAGGATCTGACATTATTATTGTTGGAAGAGGACTATTTGCAAA
GGGAAGGGATGCTAAGGTAGAGGGTGAACGTTACAGAAAAGCAGGCTGGGAAGCATATTTGAGAAGATGC
GGCCAGCAAAACTAAAAAACTGTATTATAAGTAAATGCATGTATACTAAACTCACAAATTAGAGCTTCAA
TTTAATTATATCAGTTATTACCCATAACTTCGTATAGCATACATTATACGAAGTTATCCCGGGTACCGAG
CTCGAATTCATCACGTGCTATAAAAATAATTATAATTTAAATTTTTTAATATAAATATATAAATTAAAAA
TAGAAAGTAAAAAAAGAAATTAAAGAAAAAATAGTTTTTGTTTTCCGAAGATGTAAAAGACTCTAGGGGG
ATCGCCAACAAATACTACCTTTTATCTTGCTCTTCCTGCTCTCAGGTATTAATGCCGAATTGTTTCATCT
TGTCTGTGTAGAAGACCACACACGAAAATCCTGTGATTTTACATTTTACTTATCGTTAATCGAATGTATA
TCTATTTAATCTGCTTTTCTTGTCTAATAAATATATATGTAAAGTACGCTTTTTGTTGAAATTTTTTAAA
CCTTTGTTTATTTTTTTTTCTTCATTCCGTAACTCTTCTACCTTCTTTATTTACTTTCTAAAATCCAAAT
ACAAAACATAAAAATAAATAAACACAGAGTAAATTCCCAAATTATTCCATCATTAAAAGATACGAGGCGC
GTGTAAGTTACGAATTCGTAATCATGGTCATAGCTGTTTCCTGTGTGAAATTGTTATCCGCTCACAATTC
CACACAACATACGAGCCGGAAGCATAAAGTGTAAAGCCTGGGGTGCCTAATGAGTGAGCTAACTCACATT
AATTGCGTTGCGCTCACTGCCCGCTTTCCAGTCGGGAAACCTGTCGTGCCAGCTGCATTAATGAATCGGC
CAACGCGCGGGGAGAGGCGGTTTGCGTATTGGGCGCTCTTCCGCTTCCTCGCTCACTGACTCGCTGCGCT
CGGTCGTTCGGCTGCGGCGAGCGGTATCAGCTCACTCAAAGGCGGTAATACGGTTATCCACAGAATCAGG
GGATAACGCAGGAAAGAACATGTGAGCAAAAGGCCAGCAAAAGGCCAGGAACCGTAAAAAGGCCGCGTTG
CTGGCGTTTTTCCATAGGCTCCGCCCCCCTGACGAGCATCACAAAAATCGACGCTCAAGTCAGAGGTGGC
GAAACCCGACAGGACTATAAAGATACCAGGCGTTTCCCCCTGGAAGCTCCCTCGTGCGCTCTCCTGTTCC
GACCCTGCCGCTTACCGGATACCTGTCCGCCTTTCTCCCTTCGGGAAGCGTGGCGCTTTCTCATAGCTCA
CGCTGTAGGTATCTCAGTTCGGTGTAGGTCGTTCGCTCCAAGCTGGGCTGTGTGCACGAACCCCCCGTTC
AGCCCGACCGCTGCGCCTTATCCGGTAACTATCGTCTTGAGTCCAACCCGGTAAGACACGACTTATCGCC
ACTGGCAGCAGCCACTGGTAACAGGATTAGCAGAGCGAGGTATGTAGGCGGTGCTACAGAGTTCTTGAAG
TGGTGGCCTAACTACGGCTACACTAGAAGGACAGTATTTGGTATCTGCGCTCTGCTGAAGCCAGTTACCT
TCGGAAAAAGAGTTGGTAGCTCTTGATCCGGCAAACAAACCACCGCTGGTAGCGGTGGTTTTTTTGTTTG
CAAGCAGCAGATTACGCGCAGAAAAAAAGGATCTCAAGAAGATCCTTTGATCTTTTCTACGGGGTCTGAC
GCTCAGTGGAACGAAAACTCACGTTAAGGGATTTTGGTCATGAGATTATCAAAAAGGATCTTCACCTAGA
TCCTTTTAAATTAAAAATGAAGTTTTAAATCAATCTAAAGTATATATGAGTAAACTTGGTCTGACAGTTA
CCAATGCTTAATCAGTGAGGCACCTATCTCAGCGATCTGTCTATTTCGTTCATCCATAGTTGCCTGACTC
CCCGTCGTGTAGATAACTACGATACGGGAGGGCTTACCATCTGGCCCCAGTGCTGCAATGATACCGCGAG
ACCCACGCTCACCGGCTCCAGATTTATCAGCAATAAACCAGCCAGCCGGAAGGGCCGAGCGCAGAAGTGG
TCCTGCAACTTTATCCGCCTCCATCCAGTCTATTAATTGTTGCCGGGAAGCTAGAGTAAGTAGTTCGCCA
GTTAATAGTTTGCGCAACGTTGTTGCCATTGCTACAGGCATCGTGGTGTCACGCTCGTCGTTTGGTATGG
CTTCATTCAGCTCCGGTTCCCAACGATCAAGGCGAGTTACATGATCCCCCATGTTGTGCAAAAAAGCGGT
TAGCTCCTTCGGTCCTCCGATCGTTGTCAGAAGTAAGTTGGCCGCAGTGTTATCACTCATGGTTATGGCA
GCACTGCATAATTCTCTTACTGTCATGCCATCCGTAAGATGCTTTTCTGTGACTGGTGAGTACTCAACCA
AGTCATTCTGAGAATAGTGTATGCGGCGACCGAGTTGCTCTTGCCCGGCGTCAATACGGGATAATACCGC
GCCACATAGCAGAACTTTAAAAGTGCTCATCATTGGAAAACGTTCTTCGGGGCGAAAACTCTCAAGGATC
TTACCGCTGTTGAGATCCAGTTCGATGTAACCCACTCGTGCACCCAACTGATCTTCAGCATCTTTTACTT
TCACCAGCGTTTCTGGGTGAGCAAAAACAGGAAGGCAAAATGCCGCAAAAAAGGGAATAAGGGCGACACG
GAAATGTTGAATACTCATACTCTTCCTTTTTCAATATTATTGAAGCATTTATCAGGGTTATTGTCTCATG
AGCGGATACATATTTGAATGTATTTAGAAAAATAAACAAATAGGGGTTCCGCGCACATTTCCCCGAAAAG
TGCCACCTGACGTCTAAGAAACCATTATTATCATGACATTAACCTATAAAAATAGGCGTATCACGAGGCC
CTTTCGTCTCGCGCGTTTCGGTGATGACGGTGAAAACCTCTGACACATGCAGCTCCCGGAGACGGTCACA
GCTTGTCTGTAAGCGGATGCCGGGAGCAGACAAGCCCGTCAGGGCGCGTCAGCGGGTGTTGGCGGGTGTC
GGGGCTGGCTTAACTATGCGGCATCAGAGCAGATTGTACTGAGAGTGCAC
