>Addgene plasmid #46056 | pXP722 | addgene partial sequence | sequence record 66389 | Gal1ProF2 5'-CGAAGCGATGATTTTTGATC-3'
AATGCAAAAACTGCATAACCACTTTAACTAATACTTTCAACATTTTCGGTTTGTATTACTTCTTATTCAA
ATGTAATAAAAGTATCAACAAAAAATTGTTAATATACCTCTATACTTTAACGTCAAGGAGAAAAAACCAC
TAGTCTCGAGTCATGTAATTAGTTATGTCACGCTTACATTCACGCCCTCCCCCCACATCCGCTCTAACCG
AAAAGGAAGGAGTTAGACAACCTGAAGTCTAGGTCCCTATTTATTTTTTTATAGTTATGTTAGTATTAAG
AACGTTATTTATATTTCAAATTTTTCTTTTTTTTCTGTACAGACGCGTGTACGCATGTAACATTATACTG
AAAACCTTGCTTGAGAAGGTTTTGGGACGCTCGAAGGCTTTAATTTGCGGCCAAGCTTGCATGCCTGCAG
GTCGACTCTAGAGGATCCCCGGGATAACTTCGTATAGCATACATTATACGAAGTTATGCACCACGCTTTT
CAATTCAATTCATCATTTTTTTTTTATTCTTTTTTTTGATTTCGGTTTCCTTGAAATTTTTTTGATTCGG
TAATCTCCGAACAGAAGGAAGAACGAAGGAAGGAGCACAGACTTAGATTGGTATATATACGCATATGTAG
TGTTGAAGAAACATGAAATTGCCCAGTATTCTTAACCCAACTGCACAGAACAAAAACCTGCAGGAAACGA
AGATAAATCATGTCGAAAGCTACATATAAGGAACGTGCTGCTACTCATCCTAGTCCTGTTGCTGCCAAGC
TATTTAATATCATGCACGAAAAGCAAACAAACTTGTGTGCTTCATTGGATGTTCGTACCACCAAGGAATT
ACTGGAGTTAGTTGAAGCATTAGGTCCCAAAATTTGTTTACTAAAAACACATGTGGATATCTTGACTGAT
TTTTCCATGGAGGGCACAGTTAAGCCGCTAAAGGCATTATCCGCCAAGTACAATTTTTTACTCTTCGAAG
AC
