>Addgene plasmid #46056 | pXP722 | addgene partial sequence | sequence record 67445 | URA3-F 5'-GAGAAGATGCGGCCAGCAAAA-3'
TATAAGTAAATGCATGTATACTAAACTCACAAATTAGAGCTTCAATTTAATTATATCAGTTATTACCCAT
AACTTCGTATAGCATACATTATACGAAGTTATCCCGGGTACCGAGCTCGAATTCGTAACTTACACGCGCC
TCGTATCTTTTAATGATGGAATAATTTGGGAATTTACTCTGTGTTTATTTATTTTTATGTTTTGTATTTG
GATTTTAGAAAGTAAATAAAGAAGGTAGAAGAGTTACGGAATGAAGAAAAAAAAATAAACAAAGGTTTAA
AAAATTTCAACAAAAAGCGTACTTTACATATATATTTATTAGACAAGAAAAGCAGATTAAATAGATATAC
ATTCGATTAACGATAAGTAAAATGTAAAATCACAGGATTTTCGTGTGTGGTCTTCTACACAGACAAGATG
AAACAATTCGGCATTAATACCTGAGAGCAGGAAGAGCAAGATAAAAGGTAGTATTTGTTGGCGATCCCCC
TAGAGTCTTTTACATCTTCGGAAAACAAAAACTATTTTTTCTTTAATTTCTTTTTTTACTTTCTATTTTT
AATTTATATATTTATATTAAAAAATTTAAATTATAATTATTTTTATAGCACGTGATGAATTCGTAATCAT
GTCATAGCTGTTTCCTGTGTGAAATTGTTATCCGCTCACAATTCCACACAACATACGAGCCGGAAGCATA
AAGTGTAAAGCCTGGGGTGCCTAATGAGTGAGCTAACTCACATTAATTGCGTTGCGCTCACTGCCCGCTT
TCCAGTCGGGAAACCTGTCGTGCCAGCTGCATTAATGAATCGGCCAACGCGCGGGGAGAGGCGGTTTGCG
TATTGGGCGCTCTTCCGCTTCCTCGCTCACTGACTCGCTGCGCTCGGTCGTTCGGCTGCGGCGAGCGGTA
TCAGCTCACTCAAAGGCGGTAATACGGTTATCCACAGAATCAGGGGATAACGCAGGAAAGAACATGTGAG
CAAAAGGCCAGCAAAAGGCCAGGAACCGTAAAAAGGCC
